>Addgene plasmid #34894 | p6595 MSCV-IP-N-HA-GPRC5B | addgene partial sequence | sequence record 43371 | pLXSN-5
CCCTACTCCTTCTCTAGGCGCCGGAATTAGATCTGCCACCATGCTCGATGGAGGATACCCATACGATGTT
CCAGATTACGCTGCTCGAGGTTATCAAACAAGTTTGTACAAAAAAGTTGGCATGTTCGTGGCATCAGAGA
GAAAGATGAGAGCTCACCAGGTGCTCACCTTCCTCCTGCTCTTCGTGATCACCTCGGTGGCCTCTGAAAA
CGCCAGCACATCCCGAGGCTGTGGGCTGGACCTCCTCCCTCAGTACGTGTCCCTGTGCGACCTGGACGCC
ATCTGGGGCATTGTGGTGGAGGCGGTGGCCGGGGCGGGCGCCCTGATCACACTGCTCCTGATGCTCATCC
TCCTGGTGCGGCTGCCCTTCATCAAGGAGAAGGAGAAGAAGAGCCCTGTGGGCCTCCACTTTCTGTTCCT
CCTGGGGACCCTGGGCCTCTTTGGGCTGACGTTTGCCTTCATCATCCAGGAGGACGAGACCATCTGCTCT
GTCCGCCGCTTCCTCTGGGGCGTCCTCTTTGCGCTCTGCTTCTCCTGCCTGCTGAGCCAGGCATGGCGCG
TGCGGAGGCTGGTGCGGCATGGCACGGGCCCCGCGGGCTGGCAGCTGGTGGGCCTGGCGCTGTGCCTGAT
GCTGGTGCAAGTCATCATCGCTGTGGAGTGGCTGGTGCTCACCGTGCTGCGTGACACAAGGCCAGCCTGC
GCCTACGAGCCCATGGACTTTGTGATGGCCCTCATCTACGACATGGTACTGCTTGTGGTCACCCTGGGGC
TGGCCCTCTTCACTCTGTGCGGCAAGTTCAAGAGGTGGAAGCTGAACGGGGCCTTCCTCCTCATCACAGC
CTTCCTCTCTGTGCTCATCTGGGTGGCCTGGATGACCATGTACCTCTTCGG
