[The description below was written by a language model from this plasmid's Addgene catalogue record.]
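Description:
p6595 MSCV-IP-N-HA-GPRC5B is a retroviral mammalian expression plasmid built on the MSCV-IP N-HAonly backbone, a Gateway-compatible murine stem cell virus vector of about 8.1 kb without insert. This backbone is a derivative of an N-terminal tandem-affinity-tag vector that was modified to remove the FLAG epitope, leaving only HA. The plasmid is propagated in E. coli under ampicillin selection; its copy number is not recorded, and the bacterial origin of replication is not stated in the record.

The insert is human GPRC5B (also known as RAIG-2 or MLC3), an orphan class C G protein-coupled receptor, introduced by Gateway recombination so that it is fused in frame to the backbone-encoded N-terminal HA tag. Expression is driven by the MSCV long terminal repeat, which acts as the promoter once the viral genome has integrated into the target cell. A puromycin resistance marker allows selection of transduced mammalian cells. The "IP" in the vector name probably denotes an IRES-puromycin cassette that would couple marker and insert expression on one transcript, although the record does not spell this out. As with other MSCV vectors, the plasmid would be introduced into a packaging cell line supplying the viral structural proteins to produce replication-defective retrovirus for stable gene delivery.

The construct comes from a systematic study of interactions between host cell proteins and E7 oncoproteins of diverse human papillomaviruses. In that setting, stably expressed HA-tagged proteins are suited to anti-HA immunoprecipitation, detection, and validation of candidate protein-protein interactions. The specific role of GPRC5B in that work is not given.
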