Addgene plasmid #34894: p6595 MSCV-IP-N-HA-GPRC5B
Depositing lab: Peter Howley. Depositing organization: Harvard Medical School. Publication: Systematic identification of interactions between host cell proteins and E7 oncoproteins from diverse human papillomaviruses. White EA, Sowa ME, Tan MJ, Jeudy S, Hayes SD, Santha S, Munger K, Harper JW, Howley PM. Proc Natl Acad Sci U S A. 2012 Jan 9. 10.1073/pnas.1116776109 PubMed 22232672.
Backbone
  Vector backbone: MSCV-IP N-HAonly
  Backbone manufacturer: Gateway
  Backbone size w/o insert (bp): 8100
  Modifications to backbone: (NTap mod. by E.White to remove Flag)
  Vector type: Mammalian Expression, Retroviral
  Selectable markers: Puromycin
Growth in bacteria
  Bacterial resistance: Ampicillin, 100 μg/mL
  Growth temperature: 37°C
  Growth strain: DH5alpha
  Copy number: Unknown
Gene/Insert
  Gene/Insert name: GPRC5B
  Species: H. sapiens (human)
  Entrez Gene: GPRC5B (a.k.a. MLC3, RAIG-2, RAIG2)
  Promoter: MSCV LTR
  Tag / fusion protein: HA (N terminal on backbone)
  Cloning method: Gateway Cloning
  Sequencing primers: 5′ 5' CTACATCGTGACCTGGGAAGC 3'
Terms and licenses: Academic/Nonprofit Terms; Industry Terms: Not Available to Industry
How to cite: p6595 MSCV-IP-N-HA-GPRC5B was a gift from Peter Howley (Addgene plasmid # 34894 ; http://n2t.net/addgene:34894 ; RRID:Addgene_34894)
